Addgene plasmid #129365: pRSET QUEEN7mu K74A
Purpose: mutant of QUEEN-7mu
Depositing lab: Yasushi Okada. Depositing organization: RIKEN Center for Biosystems Dynamics Research, Kobe. Publication: Live cell imaging of metabolic heterogeneity by quantitative fluorescent ATP indicator protein, QUEEN-37C. Yaginuma H, Okada Y. bioRxiv 2021.10.08.463131 10.1101/2021.10.08.463131.
Backbone
  Vector backbone: pRSET B
  Vector type: Bacterial Expression
Growth in bacteria
  Bacterial resistance: Ampicillin, 100 μg/mL
  Growth temperature: 37°C
  Growth strain: DH5alpha
  Copy number: High Copy
Gene/Insert
  Gene/Insert name: QUEEN7mu K74A
  Species: Synthetic
  Cloning method: Restriction Enzyme; 5′ cloning site Unknown (unknown if destroyed)
Terms and licenses: Academic/Nonprofit Terms; Industry Terms: Not Available to Industry
Depositor comments: Depositor Adm #1215 . Please visit https://www.biorxiv.org/content/10.1101/2021.10.08.463131v1 for bioRxiv preprint.
How to cite: pRSET QUEEN7mu K74A was a gift from Yasushi Okada (Addgene plasmid # 129365 ; http://n2t.net/addgene:129365 ; RRID:Addgene_129365)
