[The description below was written by a language model from this plasmid's Addgene catalogue record and pLannotate feature annotations shown in this document.]
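Description:
pRSET QUEEN7mu K74A is a 4,001-nt bacterial expression plasmid built on the pRSET B backbone, carrying a point mutant of the genetically encoded fluorescent ATP indicator QUEEN-7mu. It is propagated in E. coli at high copy from a ColE1/pUC-type origin and selected with ampicillin through the β-lactamase (AmpR) gene and its own promoter. An f1 phage origin is also present, which in principle allows single-stranded DNA production. Short lacZα and lacI fragments annotated in the backbone appear to be vector remnants rather than functional genes.

The expression cassette is driven by the T7 promoter with the T7 gene 10 ribosome binding site and closed by the T7 terminator, so expression requires a host supplying T7 RNA polymerase. The open reading frame begins with the standard pRSET N-terminal leader: a short match annotated as a capTEV fragment (most likely the 6xHis stretch), the T7 gene 10 leader tag, and the Xpress epitope with its enterokinase cleavage site, which together support purification, detection and tag removal. The sensor itself shows a GFP-derived fluorescent protein (annotated as cEGFP) inserted between two portions of the bacterial F1-ATP synthase ε subunit (atpC, with matches to Geobacillus/Bacillus PS3 sequences). In this architecture, ATP binding to the ε subunit is expected to alter the fluorescence of the embedded fluorophore.

The record describes the insert only as a synthetic mutant of QUEEN-7mu. It does not state the effect of the K74A substitution. The associated work concerns quantitative live-cell ATP imaging with QUEEN indicators, so the plasmid most plausibly serves for recombinant production and characterisation of this variant.
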