Features (pLannotate 1.2.2; 16 found; start..end, strand, type, name):
      1..19      +  promoter       T7 promoter: promoter for bacteriophage T7 RNA polymerase
     51..73      +  RBS            RBS: efficient ribosome binding site from bacteriophage T7 gene 10 (Olins and Rangwala, 1989)
     93..113     +  CDS            capTEV™ (fragment): composite tag for in vivo biotinylation, TEV protease cleavage, and 6xHis tagging
    114..146     +  CDS            T7 tag (gene 10 leader): leader peptide from bacteriophage T7 gene 10 promotes efficient translation in E. coli
    150..173     +  CDS            Xpress™ tag: Xpress™ epitope tag, including an enterokinase recognition and cleavage site
    180..500     +  CDS            atpC (fragment): ATPE_GEOKA - Experimental evidence at protein level: Swiss-Prot protein existence level 1. Produces ATP from ADP in the presence of a proton gradient across the membrane. From Geobacillus kaustophilus (strain HTA426).
    519..1241    +  CDS            cEGFP: cEGFP is a basic (constitutively fluorescent) green fluorescent protein published in 2008, derived from Aequorea victoria.
   1248..1319    +  CDS            atpC (fragment): ATPE_BACP3 - Experimental evidence at protein level: Swiss-Prot protein existence level 1. Produces ATP from ADP in the presence of a proton gradient across the membrane. From Bacillus sp. (strain PS3).
   1340..1389    +  CDS            SET1 (fragment): solubility-enhancement tag derived from T7 phage gene 10B
   1397..1444    +  terminator     T7 terminator: transcription terminator for bacteriophage T7 RNA polymerase
   1470..1536    +  CDS            lacZα (fragment): LacZα fragment of β-galactosidase; lacZ fragment
   1541..1996    +  rep_origin     f1 ori (sequence partly withheld): f1 bacteriophage origin of replication; arrow indicates direction of (+) strand synthesis
   2022..2126    +  promoter       AmpR promoter: bla
   2127..2987    +  CDS            AmpR: β-lactamase; bla; confers resistance to ampicillin, carbenicillin, and related antibiotics
   3158..3746    +  rep_origin     ori: high-copy-number ColE1/pMB1/pBR322/pUC origin of replication
   3929..3982    +  CDS            lacI (fragment): lac repressor; lacI; The lac repressor binds to the lac operator to inhibit transcription in E. coli. This inhibition can be relieved by adding lactose or isopropyl-β-D-thiogalactopyranoside (IPTG).
>Addgene plasmid #129365 | pRSET QUEEN7mu K74A | addgene full sequence | sequence record 259969 | Addgene NGS Result
TAATACGACTCACTATAGGGAGACCACAACGGTTTCCCTCTAGAAATAATTTTGTTTAACTTTAAGAAGG
AGATATACATATGCGGGGTTCTCATCATCATCATCATCATGGTATGGCTAGCATGACTGGTGGACAGCAA
ATGGGTCGGGATCTGTACGACGATGACGATAAGGATCCGATGAAAACGATCCACGTGAGCGTCACTACTC
CTGATGGCCCGGTGTACGAAGACGATGTTGAAATGGTCAGCGTCAAAGCGAAAAGCGGCGAGCTCGGCAT
TTTGCCGGGGCACATTCCGCTTAAGGCCCCGCTCGAGATCAGCGCGGCCCGGCTGAAAAAAGGCGGCAAA
ACGCAATACATTGCCGTCAGCGGCGGCAATTTGGAAGTCCGCCCGGACGCGGTGACGATTAACGCTCAAG
CTGCTGAACGGGCGGAGGACATTGACGTCCTCCGCGCCAAAGCGGCGAAAGAGCGGGCGGAGCGCCGCCT
GCAAAGCCAGACCCGTTACAACAGCCACAACGTCTATATCATGGCCGACAAGCAGAAGAACGGCATCAAG
GTGAACTTCAAGATCCGCCACAACATCGAGGACGGCAGCGTGCAGCTCGCCGACCACTACCAGCAGAACA
CCCCCATCGGCGACGGCCCCGTGCTGCTGCCCGACAACCACTACCTGAGCACCCAGTCCAAGCTGAGCAA
AGACCCCAACGAGAAGCGCGATCACATGGTCCTGCTGGAGTTCGTGACCGCCGCCGGGATCACTCTCGGC
ATGGACGAGCTGTACAAGGGTGGCACCGGAGGGAGCATGGTGAGCAAGGGCGAGGAGCTGTTCACCGGGG
TGGTGCCCATCCTGGTCGAGCTGGACGGCGACGTAAACGGCCACAAGTTCAGCGTGTCCGGCGAGGGCGA
GGGCGATGCCACCTACGGCAAGCTGACCCTGAAGTTCATCTGCACCACCGGCAAGCTGCCCGTGCCCTGG
CCCACCCTCGTGACCACCCTGACCTACGGCGTGCAGTGCTTCAGCCGCTACCCCGACCACATGAAGCAGC
ACGACTTCTTCAAGTCCGCCATGCCCGAAGGCTACGTCCAGGAGCGCACCATCTTCTTCAAGGACGACGG
CAACTACAAGACCCGCGCCGAGGTGAAGTTCGAGGGCGACACCCTGGTGAACCGCATCGAGCTGAAGGGC
ATCGACTTCAAGGAGGACGGCAACATCCTGGGGCACAAGCTGGAGTACAACCTGGGTGACATCGACTTCA
AACGGGCCGAACTGGCGTTAAAACGCGCCATGAACCGTTTGAGCGTTGCGGAAATGAAGTGAATTCGAAG
CTTGATCCGGCTGCTAACAAAGCCCGAAAGGAAGCTGAGTTGGCTGCTGCCACCGCTGAGCAATAACTAG
CATAACCCCTTGGGGCCTCTAAACGGGTCTTGAGGGGTTTTTTGCTGAAAGGAGGAACTATATCCGGATC
TGGCGTAATAGCGAAGAGGCCCGCACCGATCGCCCTTCCCAACAGTTGCGCAGCCTGAATGGCGAATGGG
[32 nt withheld, positions 1541-1572]
A
[91 nt withheld, positions 1574-1664]
C
[91 nt withheld, positions 1666-1756]
A
[49 nt withheld, positions 1758-1806]
CCTTTGACGTTGGAGTCCACGTTCTTT
[37 nt withheld, positions 1834-1870]
ACCCTATCTCGGTCTATTCTTTTGATTTATAAGGGATTTTGCCGATTTCGGCCTATTGGTTAAAAAATGA
GCTGATTTAACAAAAATTTAACGCGAATTTTAACAAAATATTAACGCTTACAATTTAGGTGGCACTTTTC
GGGGAAATGTGCGCGGAACCCCTATTTGTTTATTTTTCTAAATACATTCAAATATGTATCCGCTCATGAG
ACAATAACCCTGATAAATGCTTCAATAATATTGAAAAAGGAAGAGTATGAGTATTCAACATTTCCGTGTC
GCCCTTATTCCCTTTTTTGCGGCATTTTGCCTTCCTGTTTTTGCTCACCCAGAAACGCTGGTGAAAGTAA
AAGATGCTGAAGATCAGTTGGGTGCACGAGTGGGTTACATCGAACTGGATCTCAACAGCGGTAAGATCCT
TGAGAGTTTTCGCCCCGAAGAACGTTTTCCAATGATGAGCACTTTTAAAGTTCTGCTATGTGGCGCGGTA
TTATCCCGTATTGACGCCGGGCAAGAGCAACTCGGTCGCCGCATACACTATTCTCAGAATGACTTGGTTG
AGTACTCACCAGTCACAGAAAAGCATCTTACGGATGGCATGACAGTAAGAGAATTATGCAGTGCTGCCAT
AACCATGAGTGATAACACTGCGGCCAACTTACTTCTGACAACGATCGGAGGACCGAAGGAGCTAACCGCT
TTTTTGCACAACATGGGGGATCATGTAACTCGCCTTGATCGTTGGGAACCGGAGCTGAATGAAGCCATAC
CAAACGACGAGCGTGACACCACGATGCCTGTAGCAATGGCAACAACGTTGCGCAAACTATTAACTGGCGA
ACTACTTACTCTAGCTTCCCGGCAACAATTAATAGACTGGATGGAGGCGGATAAAGTTGCAGGACCACTT
CTGCGCTCGGCCCTTCCGGCTGGCTGGTTTATTGCTGATAAATCTGGAGCCGGTGAGCGTGGGTCTCGCG
GTATCATTGCAGCACTGGGGCCAGATGGTAAGCCCTCCCGTATCGTAGTTATCTACACGACGGGGAGTCA
GGCAACTATGGATGAACGAAATAGACAGATCGCTGAGATAGGTGCCTCACTGATTAAGCATTGGTAACTG
TCAGACCAAGTTTACTCATATATACTTTAGATTGATTTAAAACTTCATTTTTAATTTAAAAGGATCTAGG
TGAAGATCCTTTTTGATAATCTCATGACCAAAATCCCTTAACGTGAGTTTTCGTTCCACTGAGCGTCAGA
CCCCGTAGAAAAGATCAAAGGATCTTCTTGAGATCCTTTTTTTCTGCGCGTAATCTGCTGCTTGCAAACA
AAAAAACCACCGCTACCAGCGGTGGTTTGTTTGCCGGATCAAGAGCTACCAACTCTTTTTCCGAAGGTAA
CTGGCTTCAGCAGAGCGCAGATACCAAATACTGTTCTTCTAGTGTAGCCGTAGTTAGGCCACCACTTCAA
GAACTCTGTAGCACCGCCTACATACCTCGCTCTGCTAATCCTGTTACCAGTGGCTGCTGCCAGTGGCGAT
AAGTCGTGTCTTACCGGGTTGGACTCAAGACGATAGTTACCGGATAAGGCGCAGCGGTCGGGCTGAACGG
GGGGTTCGTGCACACAGCCCAGCTTGGAGCGAACGACCTACACCGAACTGAGATACCTACAGCGTGAGCT
ATGAGAAAGCGCCACGCTTCCCGAAGGGAGAAAGGCGGACAGGTATCCGGTAAGCGGCAGGGTCGGAACA
GGAGAGCGCACGAGGGAGCTTCCAGGGGGAAACGCCTGGTATCTTTATAGTCCTGTCGGGTTTCGCCACC
TCTGACTTGAGCGTCGATTTTTGTGATGCTCGTCAGGGGGGCGGAGCCTATGGAAAAACGCCAGCAACGC
GGCCTTTTTACGGTTCCTGGCCTTTTGCTGGCCTTTTGCTCACATGTTCTTTCCTGCGTTATCCCCTGAT
TCTGTGGATAACCGTATTACCGCCTTTGAGTGAGCTGATACCGCTCGCCGCAGCCGAACGACCGAGCGCA
GCGAGTCAGTGAGCGAGGAAGCGGAAGAGCGCCCAATACGCAAACCGCCTCTCCCCGCGCGTTGGCCGAT
TCATTAATGCAGGATCTCGATCCCGCGAAAT
